>Addgene plasmid #159970 | AAV-Synapsin-mTurquoise2-optoJNKi-V416I-WPRE | addgene full sequence | sequence record 315112 | Addgene NGS Result
CCTGCAGGCAGCTGCGCGCTCGCTCGCTCACTGAGGCCGCCCGGGCGTCGGGCGACCTTTGGTCGCCCGG
CCTCAGTGAGCGAGCGAGCGCGCAGAGAGGGAGTGGCCAACTCCATCACTAGGGGTTCCTGCGGCCGCAC
GCGTGTGTCTAGACTGCAGAGGGCCCTGCGTATGAGTGCAAGTGGGTTTTAGGACCAGGATGAGGCGGGG
TGGGGGTGCCTACCTGACGACCGACCCCGACCCACTGGACAAGCACCCAACCCCCATTCCCCAAATTGCG
CATCCCCTATCAGAGAGGGGGAGGGGAAACAGGATGCGGCGAGGCGCGTGCGCACTGCCAGCTTCAGCAC
CGCGGACAGTGCCTTCGCCCCCGCCTGGCGGCGCGCGCCACCGCCGCCTCAGCACTGAAGGCGCGCTGAC
GTCACTCGCCGGTCCCCCGCAAACTCCCCTTCCCGGCCACCTTGGTCGCGTCCGCGCCGCCGCCGGCCCA
GCCGGACCGCACCACGCGAGGCGCGAGATAGGGGGGCACGGGCGCGACCATCTGCGCTGCGGCGCCGGCG
ACTCAGCGCTGCCTCAGTCTGCGGTGGGCAGCGGAGGAGTCGTGTCGTGCCTGAGAGCGCAGTCGAGAAG
GTACAGCTAGCGCTACCGGTCGCCACCATGGTGAGCAAGGGCGAGGAGCTGTTCACCGGGGTGGTGCCCA
TCCTGGTCGAGCTGGACGGCGACGTAAACGGCCACAAGTTCAGCGTGTCCGGCGAGGGCGAGGGCGATGC
CACCTACGGCAAGCTGACCCTGAAGTTCATCTGCACCACCGGCAAGCTGCCCGTGCCCTGGCCCACCCTC
GTGACCACCCTGTCCTGGGGCGTGCAGTGCTTCGCCCGCTACCCCGACCACATGAAGCAGCACGACTTCT
TCAAGTCCGCCATGCCCGAAGGCTACGTCCAGGAGCGCACCATCTTCTTCAAGGACGACGGCAACTACAA
GACCCGCGCCGAGGTGAAGTTCGAGGGCGACACCCTGGTGAACCGCATCGAGCTGAAGGGCATCGACTTC
AAGGAGGACGGCAACATCCTGGGGCACAAGCTGGAGTACAACTACTTTAGCGACAACGTCTATATCACCG
CCGACAAGCAGAAGAACGGCATCAAGGCCAACTTCAAGATCCGCCACAACATCGAGGACGGCGGCGTGCA
GCTCGCCGACCACTACCAGCAGAACACCCCCATCGGCGACGGCCCCGTGCTGCTGCCCGACAACCACTAC
CTGAGCACCCAGTCCAAGCTTAGCAAAGACCCCAACGAGAAGCGCGATCACATGGTCCTGCTGGAGTTCG
TGACCGCCGCCGGGATCACTCTCGGCATGGACGAGCTGTACAAGTCCGGACTCAGATCTCGAGCTCAAGC
TTCGAATTCACTGGCAACAACACTGGAGAGAATCGAGAAAAACTTCATCATCACCGACCCTAGACTGCCC
GATAATCCTATCATCTTCGCCTCCGACTCATTTCTCCAGCTCACTGAGTACTCTCGGGAGGAAATTCTGG
GCCGGAATTGCCGGTTCCTCCAGGGACCTGAAACCGATAGAGCCACTGTCCGAAAAATCCGGGATGCCAT
CGACAATCAGACTGAGGTGACCGTCCAGCTCATCAATTACACCAAATCTGGCAAAAAATTCTGGAACCTG
TTCCACCTCCAGCCTATGAGAGATCAGAAGGGCGACGTCCAGTACTTTATTGGCGTCCAGCTGGATGGAA
CTGAACATGTGAGGGACGCTGCAGAACGAGAGGGCGTGATGCTCATCAAAAAAACCGCCGAAAACATCGA
TGAGGCCGCTAAAGAGCTGTCTAGAAGACCCAAACGACCAACCACACTGAACCTCTTCTAGGATCCGCGG
CCGCTAGATAACTGAAATCAACCTCTGGATTACAAAATTTGTGAAAGATTGACTGGTATTCTTAACTATG
TTGCTCCTTTTACGCTATGTGGATACGCTGCTTTAATGCCTTTGTATCATGCTATTGCTTCCCGTATGGC
CTTCATTTTCTCCTCCTTGTATAAATCCTGGTTGCTGTCTCTTTATGAGGAGTTGTGGCCCGTTGTCAGG
CAACGTGGCGTGGTGTGCACTGTGTTTGCTGACGCAACCCCCACTGGTTGGGGCATTGCCACCACCTGTC
AGCTCCTTTCCGGGACTTTCGCTTTCCCCCTCCCTATTGCCACGGCGGAACTCATCGCCGCCTGCCTTGC
CCGCTGCTGGACAGGGGCTCGGCTGTTGGGCACTGACAATTCCGTGGTGTTGTCGGGGAAATCATCGTCC
TTTCCTTGGCTGCTCGCCTATGTTGCCACCTGGATTCTGCGCGGGACGTCCTTCTGCTACGTCCCTTCGG
CCCTCAATCCAGCGGACCTTCCTTCCCGCGGCCTGCTGCCGGCTCTGCGGCCTCTTCCGCGTCTTCGCCT
TCGCCCTCAGACGAGTCGGATCTCCCTTTGGGCCGCCTCCCCGCATCGATTGTACCGCGGGCCCGGGATC
TACGGGTGGCATCCCTGTGACCCCTCCCCAGTGCCTCTCCTGGCCCTGGAAGTTGCCACTCCAGTGCCCA
CCAGCCTTGTCCTAATAAAATTAAGTTGCATCATTTTGTCTGACTAGGTGTCCTTCTATAATATTATGGG
GTGGAGGGGGGTGGTATGGAGCAAGGGGCAAGTTGGGAAGACAACCTGTAGGGCCTGCGGGGTCTATTGG
GAACCAAGCTGGAGTGCAGTGGCACAATCTTGGCTCACTGCAATCTCCGCCTCCTGGGTTCAAGCGATTC
TCCTGCCTCAGCCTCCCGAGTTGTTGGGATTCCAGGCATGCATGACCAGGCTCAGCTAATTTTTGTTTTT
TTGGTAGAGACGGGGTTTCACCATATTGGCCAGGCTGGTCTCCAACTCCTAATCTCAGGTGATCTACCCA
CCTTGGCCTCCCAAATTGCTGGGATTACAGGCGTGAACCACTGCTCCCTTCCCTGTCCTTCTGATTTTGT
AGGTAACCACGTGCGGACCGAGCGGCCGCAGGAACCCCTAGTGATGGAGTTGGCCACTCCCTCTCTGCGC
GCTCGCTCGCTCACTGAGGCCGGGCGACCAAAGGTCGCCCGACGCCCGGGCTTTGCCCGGGCGGCCTCAG
TGAGCGAGCGAGCGCGCAGCTGCCTGCAGGGGCGCCTGATGCGGTATTTTCTCCTTACGCATCTGTGCGG
TATTTCACACCGCATA
[95 nt withheld, positions 3237-3331]
T
[46 nt withheld, positions 3333-3378]
C
[141 nt withheld, positions 3380-3520]
CCTTTGACGTTGGAGTCCACGTTCTTT
[37 nt withheld, positions 3548-3584]
ACTCTATCTCGGGCTATTCTTTTGATTTATAAGGGATTTTGCCGATTTCGGTCTATTGGTTAAAAAATGA
GCTGATTTAACAAAAATTTAACGCGAATTTTAACAAAATATTAACGTTTACAATTTTATGGTGCACTCTC
AGTACAATCTGCTCTGATGCCGCATAGTTAAGCCAGCCCCGACACCCGCCAACACCCGCTGACGCGCCCT
GACGGGCTTGTCTGCTCCCGGCATCCGCTTACAGACAAGCTGTGACCGTCTCCGGGAGCTGCATGTGTCA
GAGGTTTTCACCGTCATCACCGAAACGCGCGAGACGAAAGGGCCTCGTGATACGCCTATTTTTATAGGTT
AATGTCATGATAATAATGGTTTCTTAGACGTCAGGTGGCACTTTTCGGGGAAATGTGCGCGGAACCCCTA
TTTGTTTATTTTTCTAAATACATTCAAATATGTATCCGCTCATGAGACAATAACCCTGATAAATGCTTCA
ATAATATTGAAAAAGGAAGAGTATGAGTATTCAACATTTCCGTGTCGCCCTTATTCCCTTTTTTGCGGCA
TTTTGCCTTCCTGTTTTTGCTCACCCAGAAACGCTGGTGAAAGTAAAAGATGCTGAAGATCAGTTGGGTG
CACGAGTGGGTTACATCGAACTGGATCTCAACAGCGGTAAGATCCTTGAGAGTTTTCGCCCCGAAGAACG
TTTTCCAATGATGAGCACTTTTAAAGTTCTGCTATGTGGCGCGGTATTATCCCGTATTGACGCCGGGCAA
GAGCAACTCGGTCGCCGCATACACTATTCTCAGAATGACTTGGTTGAGTACTCACCAGTCACAGAAAAGC
ATCTTACGGATGGCATGACAGTAAGAGAATTATGCAGTGCTGCCATAACCATGAGTGATAACACTGCGGC
CAACTTACTTCTGACAACGATCGGAGGACCGAAGGAGCTAACCGCTTTTTTGCACAACATGGGGGATCAT
GTAACTCGCCTTGATCGTTGGGAACCGGAGCTGAATGAAGCCATACCAAACGACGAGCGTGACACCACGA
TGCCTGTAGCAATGGCAACAACGTTGCGCAAACTATTAACTGGCGAACTACTTACTCTAGCTTCCCGGCA
ACAATTAATAGACTGGATGGAGGCGGATAAAGTTGCAGGACCACTTCTGCGCTCGGCCCTTCCGGCTGGC
TGGTTTATTGCTGATAAATCTGGAGCCGGTGAGCGTGGGTCTCGCGGTATCATTGCAGCACTGGGGCCAG
ATGGTAAGCCCTCCCGTATCGTAGTTATCTACACGACGGGGAGTCAGGCAACTATGGATGAACGAAATAG
ACAGATCGCTGAGATAGGTGCCTCACTGATTAAGCATTGGTAACTGTCAGACCAAGTTTACTCATATATA
CTTTAGATTGATTTAAAACTTCATTTTTAATTTAAAAGGATCTAGGTGAAGATCCTTTTTGATAATCTCA
TGACCAAAATCCCTTAACGTGAGTTTTCGTTCCACTGAGCGTCAGACCCCGTAGAAAAGATCAAAGGATC
TTCTTGAGATCCTTTTTTTCTGCGCGTAATCTGCTGCTTGCAAACAAAAAAACCACCGCTACCAGCGGTG
GTTTGTTTGCCGGATCAAGAGCTACCAACTCTTTTTCCGAAGGTAACTGGCTTCAGCAGAGCGCAGATAC
CAAATACTGTTCTTCTAGTGTAGCCGTAGTTAGGCCACCACTTCAAGAACTCTGTAGCACCGCCTACATA
CCTCGCTCTGCTAATCCTGTTACCAGTGGCTGCTGCCAGTGGCGATAAGTCGTGTCTTACCGGGTTGGAC
TCAAGACGATAGTTACCGGATAAGGCGCAGCGGTCGGGCTGAACGGGGGGTTCGTGCACACAGCCCAGCT
TGGAGCGAACGACCTACACCGAACTGAGATACCTACAGCGTGAGCTATGAGAAAGCGCCACGCTTCCCGA
AGGGAGAAAGGCGGACAGGTATCCGGTAAGCGGCAGGGTCGGAACAGGAGAGCGCACGAGGGAGCTTCCA
GGGGGAAACGCCTGGTATCTTTATAGTCCTGTCGGGTTTCGCCACCTCTGACTTGAGCGTCGATTTTTGT
GATGCTCGTCAGGGGGGCGGAGCCTATGGAAAAACGCCAGCAACGCGGCCTTTTTACGGTTCCTGGCCTT
TTGCTGGCCTTTTGCTCACATGT
Features (pLannotate 1.2.2; 17 found; start..end, strand, type, name):
     12..39      +  repeat_region  AAV2 ITR (fragment): inverted terminal repeat of adeno-associated virus serotype 2 inverted
     68..95      +  repeat_region  AAV2 ITR (fragment): inverted terminal repeat of adeno-associated virus serotype 2 inverted
    175..622     +  promoter       hSyn promoter: human synapsin I promoter; confers neuron-specific expression (Kügler et al., 2003)
    658..1374    +  CDS            mTurquoise2: mTurquoise2 is a basic (constitutively fluorescent) cyan fluorescent protein published in 2012, derived from Aequorea victoria. It is reported to be a rapidly-maturing monomer with very low acid sensitivity.
   1375..1409    +  misc_feature   MCS (fragment): multiple cloning site
   1432..1749    +  CDS            miniSOG: miniSOG is a basic (constitutively fluorescent) cyan fluorescent protein published in 2011, derived from Arabidopsis thaliana. It requires the cofactor flavin for fluorescence.
   1906..2494    +  misc_feature   WPRE: woodchuck hepatitis virus posttranscriptional regulatory element
   2502..2520    +  misc_feature   MCS (fragment): multiple cloning site
   2524..3000    +  polyA_signal   hGH poly(A) signal: human growth hormone polyadenylation signal
   3040..3180    +  repeat_region  AAV2 ITR: inverted terminal repeat of adeno-associated virus serotype 2 inverted
   3185..3236    -  misc_feature   bom (fragment): basis of mobility region from pBR322
   3255..3710    +  rep_origin     f1 ori (sequence partly withheld): f1 bacteriophage origin of replication; arrow indicates direction of (+) strand synthesis
   3711..3760    -  misc_feature   bom (fragment): basis of mobility region from pBR322
   3862..3897    -  CDS            rop (fragment): Rop protein, which maintains plasmids at low copy number; rop
   3992..4096    +  promoter       AmpR promoter: bla
   4097..4957    +  CDS            AmpR: β-lactamase; bla; confers resistance to ampicillin, carbenicillin, and related antibiotics
   5128..5716    +  rep_origin     ori: high-copy-number ColE1/pMB1/pBR322/pUC origin of replication
