[The description below was written by a language model from this plasmid's Addgene catalogue record and pLannotate feature annotations shown in this document.]
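Description:
AAV-Synapsin-mTurquoise2-optoJNKi-V416I-WPRE is an adeno-associated virus transfer plasmid (about 5.8 kb) for neuron-directed mammalian expression of a light-controlled inhibitor of c-Jun N-terminal kinase (JNK). It is maintained in bacteria through a high-copy ColE1/pUC-type origin with ampicillin selection (AmpR under its own bla promoter), and the backbone also carries an f1 phage origin. The expression cassette sits between AAV2 inverted terminal repeats, which allow the intervening DNA to be packaged into recombinant AAV particles. The right-hand ITR is annotated in full, whereas the left-hand one is detected only as two short fragments in the sequencing-derived record. This is a common outcome for these repeat-rich, recombination-prone elements.

Within the ITRs, the human synapsin I promoter drives neuron-specific transcription of a synthetic fusion of roughly 1.25 kb. The fusion consists of the cyan fluorescent protein mTurquoise2, a short linker derived from a cloning site, and the optoJNKi module, which was derived from an earlier deposited plasmid. The automated annotation labels part of this module as miniSOG, most likely reflecting sequence similarity between that flavin-binding protein and the LOV2 photosensory domain on which optoJNKi is based, according to the associated publication. The V416I substitution gives the "slow-relaxing" variant, with an extended relaxation time after illumination. A WPRE downstream of the coding sequence enhances transcript stability and expression, and a human growth hormone polyadenylation signal terminates the message. The associated work concerns resonance energy transfer to sensitise and monitor switching of LOV2 actuators, and the fused mTurquoise2 presumably serves in that role as well as marking expressing cells. The construct is used for optogenetic inhibition of JNK signalling in neurons.
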