Addgene plasmid #159970: AAV-Synapsin-mTurquoise2-optoJNKi-V416I-WPRE
Purpose: optogenetic JNK inhibitor with extended relaxation time
Depositing lab: Michael Courtney. Depositing organization: Turku Bioscience Centre. Publication: Resonance energy transfer sensitises and monitors in situ switching of LOV2-based optogenetic actuators. Li LL, Klein FM, Li Greci L, Popinigis A, Freudenberg F, Courtney MJ. Nat Commun. 2020 Oct 9;11(1):5107. doi: 10.1038/s41467-020-18816-8. PubMed 33037199.
Backbone
  Vector backbone: AAV
  Backbone size w/o insert (bp): 4543
  Vector type: Mammalian Expression, AAV
Growth in bacteria
  Bacterial resistance: Ampicillin, 100 μg/mL
  Growth temperature: 37°C
  Growth strain: NEB Stable
  Copy number: High Copy
Gene/Insert
  Gene/Insert name: mTurquoise2-optoJNKi-V416I (alt name: mTq2-optoJNKi-sr)
  Species: Synthetic
  Insert size (bp): 1250
  Mutation: synthetic
  Promoter: hSyn1
  Cloning method: Restriction Enzyme; 5′ cloning site multiple; modular (not destroyed); 3′ cloning site multiple; modular (unknown if destroyed)
  Sequencing primers: 5′ 3'Syn-fwd; 3′ WPRE-
Resource information
  A portion of this plasmid was derived from a plasmid made by: "optoJNKi" originated from Addgene plasmid 89744.
Terms and licenses: Academic/Nonprofit Terms; Industry Terms: Not Available to Industry
Depositor comments: Constructs are multipart, modular and generated iteratively.
How to cite: AAV-Synapsin-mTurquoise2-optoJNKi-V416I-WPRE was a gift from Michael Courtney (Addgene plasmid # 159970 ; http://n2t.net/addgene:159970 ; RRID:Addgene_159970)
